Addgene plasmid #11762: pCMV5B-TFGbeta receptor II K277R
Depositing lab: Joan Massague & Jeff Wrana. Depositing organization: Sinai Health System. Publication: TGF beta signals through a heteromeric protein kinase receptor complex. Wrana JL, Attisano L, Carcamo J, Zentella A, Doody J, Laiho M, Wang XF, Massague J. Cell. 1992 Dec 11. 71(6):1003-14. 10.1016/0092-8674(92)90395-S PubMed 1333888.
Backbone
  Vector backbone: pCMV5B
  Backbone size w/o insert (bp): 4700
  Vector type: Mammalian Expression
Growth in bacteria
  Bacterial resistance: Ampicillin, 100 μg/mL
  Growth temperature: 37°C
  Growth strain: DH5alpha
  Copy number: High Copy
Gene/Insert
  Gene/Insert name: TGFbeta receptor II
  Species: H. sapiens (human)
  Insert size (bp): 1800
  Mutation: K277R: kinase dead
  GenBank ID: NM_003242
  Entrez Gene: TGFBR2 (a.k.a. AAT3, FAA3, LDS1B, LDS2, LDS2B, MFS2, RIIC, TAAD2, TBR-ii, TBRII, TGFR-2, TGFbeta-RII, tbetaR-II)
  Promoter: CMV
  Tag / fusion protein: His (C terminal on insert)
  Cloning method: Restriction Enzyme; 5′ cloning site KpnI (not destroyed); 3′ cloning site BamHI (not destroyed)
  Sequencing primers: 5′ CMV-F; 3′ hGHpA-R
Resource information
  A portion of this plasmid was derived from a plasmid made by: This plasmid was constructed at the Massague lab at MSKCC. Please acknowledge both the Wrana and Massague labs in your publication.
Terms and licenses: Academic/Nonprofit Terms; Industry Terms
How to cite: pCMV5B-TFGbeta receptor II K277R was a gift from Joan Massague & Jeff Wrana (Addgene plasmid # 11762 ; http://n2t.net/addgene:11762 ; RRID:Addgene_11762)
