[The description below was written by a language model from this plasmid's Addgene catalogue record and the feature table of its GenBank file.]
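Description:
pCMV5B-TFGbeta receptor II K277R is a mammalian expression plasmid carrying the human TGF-beta type II receptor (TGFBR2) with a lysine-to-arginine substitution at position 277 that the record describes as kinase dead. The roughly 1.8 kb insert sits between KpnI and BamHI sites in the pCMV5B backbone (about 4.7 kb), and the held sequence record is a 6,387 bp circle. In bacteria the plasmid is maintained at high copy through a ColE1/pUC-type origin and selected with ampicillin via the beta-lactamase gene. An f1 origin is also present, which allows single-stranded DNA production, along with lac promoter/operator remnants, a T7 promoter and M13 primer sites inherited from the cloning vector.

Expression in mammalian cells is driven by the human cytomegalovirus immediate-early enhancer and promoter, and transcripts are terminated by the human growth hormone polyadenylation signal. The receptor coding region itself is not annotated in the feature table, but it occupies the interval between the CMV promoter and a 6xHis tag that lies just upstream of the poly(A) signal, consistent with the catalogued C-terminal His tag. A short "WELQut protease site" annotated within that interval falls inside the insert and is most likely an automated match rather than an engineered element. The SV40 enhancer/early promoter and origin can support episomal replication in cells expressing large T antigen, such as COS cells; no mammalian selection marker is annotated, so the plasmid suits transient transfection. The catalytically inactive receptor is suited to experiments testing whether type II receptor kinase activity is required for TGF-beta signalling and receptor complex function, typically alongside the wild-type receptor.
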