LOCUS       Exported 6387 bp ds-DNA circular SYN 12-MAY-2021
DEFINITION  synthetic circular DNA
ACCESSION   .
VERSION     .
KEYWORDS    pCMV5B-TFGbeta receptor II K277R
SOURCE      synthetic DNA construct
  ORGANISM  synthetic DNA construct
REFERENCE   1 (bases 1 to 6387)
  AUTHORS   Wrana JL, Attisano L, Carcamo J, Zentella A, Doody J, Laiho M, Wang
            XF, Massague J
  TITLE     TGF beta signals through a heteromeric protein kinase receptor
            complex.
  JOURNAL   Cell. 1992 Dec 11. 71(6):1003-14.
  PUBMED    1333888
REFERENCE   2 (bases 1 to 6387)
  AUTHORS   .
  TITLE     Direct Submission
  JOURNAL   Exported May 12, 2021 from SnapGene Server 1.1.58
            http://www.snapgene.com
FEATURES             Location/Qualifiers
     source          1..6387
                     /organism="synthetic DNA construct"
                     /mol_type="other DNA"
     rep_origin      148..283
                     /label=SV40 ori
                     /note="SV40 origin of replication"
     primer_bind     210..229
                     /label=SV40pro-F
                     /note="SV40 promoter/origin, forward primer"
     primer_bind     complement(335..354)
                     /label=T7
                     /note="T7 promoter, forward primer"
     promoter        complement(336..354)
                     /label=T7 promoter
                     /note="promoter for bacteriophage T7 RNA polymerase"
     primer_bind     complement(368..384)
                     /label=M13 rev
                     /note="common sequencing primer, one of multiple similar
                     variants"
     primer_bind     complement(368..384)
                     /label=M13 Reverse
                     /note="In lacZ gene. Also called M13-rev"
     primer_bind     complement(381..403)
                     /label=M13/pUC Reverse
                     /note="In lacZ gene"
     protein_bind    392..408
                     /label=lac operator
                     /bound_moiety="lac repressor encoded by lacI"
                     /note="The lac repressor binds to the lac operator to
                     inhibit transcription in E. coli. This inhibition can be
                     relieved by adding lactose or
                     isopropyl-beta-D-thiogalactopyranoside (IPTG)."
     promoter        complement(416..446)
                     /label=lac promoter
                     /note="promoter for the E. coli lac operon"
     protein_bind    461..482
                     /label=CAP binding site
                     /bound_moiety="E. coli catabolite activator protein"
                     /note="CAP binding activates transcription in the presence
                     of cAMP."
     primer_bind     complement(599..616)
                     /label=L4440
                     /note="L4440 vector, forward primer"
     rep_origin      complement(770..1358)
                     /direction=LEFT
                     /label=ori
                     /note="high-copy-number ColE1/pMB1/pBR322/pUC origin of
                     replication"
     primer_bind     complement(850..869)
                     /label=pBR322ori-F
                     /note="pBR322 origin, forward primer"
     CDS             complement(1529..2389)
                     /codon_start=1
                     /gene="bla"
                     /product="beta-lactamase"
                     /label=AmpR
                     /note="confers resistance to ampicillin, carbenicillin, and
                     related antibiotics"
                     /translation="MSIQHFRVALIPFFAAFCLPVFAHPETLVKVKDAEDQLGARVGYI
                     ELDLNSGKILESFRPEERFPMMSTFKVLLCGAVLSRIDAGQEQLGRRIHYSQNDLVEYS
                     PVTEKHLTDGMTVRELCSAAITMSDNTAANLLLTTIGGPKELTAFLHNMGDHVTRLDRW
                     EPELNEAIPNDERDTTMPVAMATTLRKLLTGELLTLASRQQLIDWMEADKVAGPLLRSA
                     LPAGWFIADKSGAGERGSRGIIAALGPDGKPSRIVVIYTTGSQATMDERNRQIAEIGAS
                     LIKHW"
     primer_bind     2152..2171
                     /label=Amp-R
                     /note="Ampicillin resistance gene, reverse primer"
     promoter        complement(2390..2494)
                     /gene="bla"
                     /label=AmpR promoter
     rep_origin      2521..2976
                     /direction=RIGHT
                     /label=f1 ori
                     /note="f1 bacteriophage origin of replication; arrow
                     indicates direction of (+) strand synthesis"
     primer_bind     complement(2608..2627)
                     /label=F1ori-R
                     /note="F1 origin, reverse primer"
     primer_bind     2818..2839
                     /label=F1ori-F
                     /note="F1 origin, forward primer"
     primer_bind     3102..3124
                     /label=M13/pUC Forward
                     /note="In lacZ gene"
     primer_bind     3116..3133
                     /label=M13 Forward
                     /note="In lacZ gene. Also called M13-F20 or M13 (-21)
                     Forward"
     primer_bind     3117..3133
                     /label=M13 fwd
                     /note="common sequencing primer, one of multiple similar
                     variants"
     enhancer        3294..3673
                     /label=CMV enhancer
                     /note="human cytomegalovirus immediate early enhancer"
     promoter        3674..3877
                     /label=CMV promoter
                     /note="human cytomegalovirus (CMV) immediate early
                     promoter"
     primer_bind     3828..3848
                     /label=CMV-F
                     /note="Human CMV immediate early promoter, forward primer"
     CDS             5212..5223
                     /codon_start=1
                     /product="WELQut protease recognition and cleavage site"
                     /label=WELQut site
                     /translation="WELQ"
     CDS             5658..5675
                     /codon_start=1
                     /product="6xHis affinity tag"
                     /label=6xHis
                     /translation="HHHHHH"
     polyA_signal    5704..6326
                     /label=hGH poly(A) signal
                     /note="human growth hormone polyadenylation signal"
     primer_bind     complement(5903..5922)
                     /label=hGH-PA-R
                     /note="Human growth hormone terminator, reverse primer"
     primer_bind     complement(6350..6370)
                     /label=pBABE 3'
                     /note="SV40 enhancer, reverse primer for pBABE vectors"
     promoter        6355..297
                     /label=SV40 promoter
                     /note="SV40 enhancer and early promoter"
ORIGIN
        1 tccccagcag gcagaagtat gcaaagcatg catctcaatt agtcagcaac caggtgtgga
       61 aagtccccag gctccccagc aggcagaagt atgcaaagca tgcatctcaa ttagtcagca
      121 accatagtcc cgcccctaac tccgcccatc ccgcccctaa ctccgcccag ttccgcccat
      181 tctccgcccc atggctgact aatttttttt atttatgcag aggccgaggc cgcctcggcc
      241 tctgagctat tccagaagta gtgaggaggc ttttttggag gcctaggctt ttgcaaaaag
      301 ctcctcgagg aactgaaaaa ccagaaagtt aattccctat agtgagtcgt attaaattcg
      361 taatcatgtc atagctgttt cctgtgtgaa attgttatcc gctcacaatt ccacacaaca
      421 tacgagccgg aagcataaag tgtaaagcct ggggtgccta atgagtgagc taactcacat
      481 taattgcgtt gcgctcactg cccgctttcc agtcgggaaa cctgtcgtgc cagctgcatt
      541 aatgaatcgg ccaacgcgcg gggagaggcg gtttgcgtat tgggcgctct tccgcttcct
      601 cgctcactga ctcgctgcgc tcggtcgttc ggctgcggcg agcggtatca gctcactcaa
      661 aggcggtaat acggttatcc acagaatcag gggataacgc aggaaagaac atgtgagcaa
      721 aaggccagca aaaggccagg aaccgtaaaa aggccgcgtt gctggcgttt ttccataggc
      781 tccgcccccc tgacgagcat cacaaaaatc gacgctcaag tcagaggtgg cgaaacccga
      841 caggactata aagataccag gcgtttcccc ctggaagctc cctcgtgcgc tctcctgttc
      901 cgaccctgcc gcttaccgga tacctgtccg cctttctccc ttcgggaagc gtggcgcttt
      961 ctcatagctc acgctgtagg tatctcagtt cggtgtaggt cgttcgctcc aagctgggct
     1021 gtgtgcacga accccccgtt cagcccgacc gctgcgcctt atccggtaac tatcgtcttg
     1081 agtccaaccc ggtaagacac gacttatcgc cactggcagc agccactggt aacaggatta
     1141 gcagagcgag gtatgtaggc ggtgctacag agttcttgaa gtggtggcct aactacggct
     1201 acactagaag aacagtattt ggtatctgcg ctctgctgaa gccagttacc ttcggaaaaa
     1261 gagttggtag ctcttgatcc ggcaaacaaa ccaccgctgg tagcggtggt ttttttgttt
     1321 gcaagcagca gattacgcgc agaaaaaaag gatctcaaga agatcctttg atcttttcta
     1381 cggggtctga cgctcagtgg aacgaaaact cacgttaagg gattttggtc atgagattat
     1441 caaaaaggat cttcacctag atccttttaa attaaaaatg aagttttaaa tcaatctaaa
     1501 gtatatatga gtaaacttgg tctgacagtt accaatgctt aatcagtgag gcacctatct
     1561 cagcgatctg tctatttcgt tcatccatag ttgcctgact ccccgtcgtg tagataacta
     1621 cgatacggga gggcttacca tctggcccca gtgctgcaat gataccgcga gacccacgct
     1681 caccggctcc agatttatca gcaataaacc agccagccgg aagggccgag cgcagaagtg
     1741 gtcctgcaac tttatccgcc tccatccagt ctattaattg ttgccgggaa gctagagtaa
     1801 gtagttcgcc agttaatagt ttgcgcaacg ttgttgccat tgctacaggc atcgtggtgt
     1861 cacgctcgtc gtttggtatg gcttcattca gctccggttc ccaacgatca aggcgagtta
     1921 catgatcccc catgttgtgc aaaaaagcgg ttagctcctt cggtcctccg atcgttgtca
     1981 gaagtaagtt ggccgcagtg ttatcactca tggttatggc agcactgcat aattctctta
     2041 ctgtcatgcc atccgtaaga tgcttttctg tgactggtga gtactcaacc aagtcattct
     2101 gagaatagtg tatgcggcga ccgagttgct cttgcccggc gtcaatacgg gataataccg
     2161 cgccacatag cagaacttta aaagtgctca tcattggaaa acgttcttcg gggcgaaaac
     2221 tctcaaggat cttaccgctg ttgagatcca gttcgatgta acccactcgt gcacccaact
     2281 gatcttcagc atcttttact ttcaccagcg tttctgggtg agcaaaaaca ggaaggcaaa
     2341 atgccgcaaa aaagggaata agggcgacac ggaaatgttg aatactcata ctcttccttt
     2401 ttcaatatta ttgaagcatt tatcagggtt attgtctcat gagcggatac atatttgaat
     2461 gtatttagaa aaataaacaa ataggggttc cgcgcacatt tccccgaaaa gtgccacctg
     2521 nnnnnnnnnn nnnnnnnnnn nnnnnnnnnn nnnnnnnnnn nnnnnnnnnn nnnnnnnnnn
     2581 nnnnnnnnnn nnnnnnnnnn nnnnnnnnnn nnnnnnnnnn nnnnnnnnnn nnnnnnnnnn
     2641 nnnncnnnnn nnnnnnnnnn nnnnnnnnnn nnnnnnnnnn nnnnnnnnnn nnnnnnnnnn
     2701 nnnnnnnnnn nnnnnnnnnn nnnnnnnnnn nnnnnnannn nnnnnnnnnn nnnnnnnnnn
     2761 nnnnnnnnnn nnnnnnnnnn nnnnnncctt tgacgttgga gtccacgttc tttaatagtg
     2821 gactcttgtt ccaaactgga acaacactca accctatctc ggtctattct tttgatttat
     2881 aagggatttt gccgatttcg gcctattggt taaaaaatga gctgatttaa caaaaattta
     2941 acgcgaattt taacaaaata ttaacgctta caatttccat tcgccattca ggctgcgcaa
     3001 ctgttgggaa gggcgatcgg tgcgggcctc ttcgctatta cgccagctgg cgaaaggggg
     3061 atgtgctgca aggcgattaa gttgggtaac gccagggttt tcccagtcac gacgttgtaa
     3121 aacgacggcc agtgccaagc tgatctatac attgaatcaa tattggcaat tagccatatt
     3181 agtcattggt tatatagcat aaatcaatat tggctattgg ccattgcata cgttgtatct
     3241 atatcataat atgtacattt atattggctc atgtccaata tgaccgccat gttgacattg
     3301 attattgact agttattaat agtaatcaat tacggggtca ttagttcata gcccatatat
     3361 ggagttccgc gttacataac ttacggtaaa tggcccgcct ggctgaccgc ccaacgaccc
     3421 ccgcccattg acgtcaataa tgacgtatgt tcccatagta acgccaatag ggactttcca
     3481 ttgacgtcaa tgggtggagt atttacggta aactgcccac ttggcagtac atcaagtgta
     3541 tcatatgcca agtccgcccc ctattgacgt caatgacggt aaatggcccg cctggcatta
     3601 tgcccagtac atgaccttac gggactttcc tacttggcag tacatctacg tattagtcat
     3661 cgctattacc atggtgatgc ggttttggca gtacaccaat gggcgtggat agcggtttga
     3721 ctcacgggga tttccaagtc tccaccccat tgacgtcaat gggagtttgt tttggcacca
     3781 aaatcaacgg gactttccaa aatgtcgtaa taaccccgcc ccgttgacgc aaatgggcgg
     3841 taggcgtgta cggtgggagg tctatataag cagagctcgt ttagtgaacc gtcagaattc
     3901 agatctggta ccgggccccc cctcgagtcg gtctatgacg agcagcgggg tctgccatgg
     3961 gtcgggggct gctcaggggc ctgtggccgc tgcacatcgt cctgtggacg cgtatcgcca
     4021 gcacgatccc accgcacgtt cagaagtcgg ttaataacga catgatagtc actgacaaca
     4081 acggtgcagt caagtttcca caactgtgta aattttgtga tgtgagattt tccacctgtg
     4141 acaaccagaa atcctgcatg agcaactgca gcatcacctc catctgtgag aagccacagg
     4201 aagtctgtgt ggctgtatgg agaaagaatg acgagaacat aacactagag acagtttgcc
     4261 atgaccccaa gctcccctac catgacttta ttctggaaga tgctgcttct ccaaagtgca
     4321 ttatgaagga aaaaaaaaag cctggtgaga ctttcttcat gtgttcctgt agctctgatg
     4381 agtgcaatga caacatcatc ttctcagaag aatataacac cagcaatcct gacttgttgc
     4441 tagtcatatt tcaagtgaca ggcatcagcc tcctgccacc actgggagtt gccatatctg
     4501 tcatcatcat cttctactgc taccgcgtta accggcagca gaagctgagt tcaacctggg
     4561 aaaccggcaa gacgcggaag ctcatggagt tcagcgagca ctgtgccatc atcctggaag
     4621 atgaccgctc tgacatcagc tccacgtgtg ccaacaacat caaccacaac acagagctgc
     4681 tgcccattga gctggacacc ctggtgggga aaggtcgctt tgctgaggtc tataaggcca
     4741 agctgaagca gaacacttca gagcagtttg agacagtggc agtccggatc tttccctatg
     4801 aggagtatgc ctcttggaag acagagaagg acatcttctc agacatcaat ctgaagcatg
     4861 agaacatact ccagttcctg acggctgagg agcggaagac ggagttgggg aaacaatact
     4921 ggctgatcac cgccttccac gccaagggca acctacagga gtacctgacg cggcatgtca
     4981 tcagctggga ggacctgcgc aagctgggca gctccctcgc ccgggggatt gctcacctcc
     5041 acagtgatca cactccatgt gggaggccca agatgcccat cgtgcacagg gacctcaaga
     5101 gctccaatat cctcgtgaag aacgacctaa cctgctgcct gtgtgacttt gggctttccc
     5161 tgcgtctgga ccctactctg tctgtggatg acctggctaa cagtgggcag gtgggaactg
     5221 caagatacat ggctccagaa gtcctagaat ccaggatgaa tttggagaat gttgagtcct
     5281 tcaagcagac cgatgtctac tccatggctc tggtgctctg ggaaatgaca tctcgctgta
     5341 atgcagtggg agaagtaaaa gattatgagc ctccatttgg ttccaaggtg cgggagcacc
     5401 cctgtgtcga aagcatgaag gacaacgtgt tgagagatcg agggcgacca gaaattccca
     5461 gcttctggct caaccaccag ggcatccaga tggtgtgtga gacgttgact gagtgctggg
     5521 accacgaccc agaggcccgt ctcacagccc agtgtgtggc agaacgcttc agtgagctgg
     5581 agcatctgga caggctctcg gggaggagct gctcggagga gaagattcct gaagacggct
     5641 ccctaaacac taccaaacat caccaccatc atcactagga attcctgcag cccgggggat
     5701 cccgggtggc atccctgtga cccctcccca gtgcctctcc tggccctgga agttgccact
     5761 ccagtgccca ccagccttgt cctaataaaa ttaagttgca tcattttgtc tgactaggtg
     5821 tccttctata atattatggg gtggaggggg gtggtatgga gcaaggggca agttgggaag
     5881 acaacctgta gggcctgcgg ggtctattgg gaaccaagct ggagtgcagt ggcacaatct
     5941 tggctcactg caatctccgc ctcctgggtt caagcgattc tcctgcctca gcctcccgag
     6001 ttgttgggat tccaggcatg catgaccagg ctcagctaat ttttgttttt ttggtagaga
     6061 cggggtttca ccatattggc caggctggtc tccaactcct aatctcaggt gatctaccca
     6121 ccttggcctc ccaaattgct gggattacag gcgtgaacca ctgctccctt ccctgtcctt
     6181 ctgattttaa aataactata ccagcaggag gacgtccaga cacagcatag gctacctggc
     6241 catgcccaac cggtgggaca tttgagttgc ttgcttggca ctgtcctctc atgcgttggg
     6301 tccactcagt agatgcctgt tgaattgggt acgcggccag cttggctgtg gaatgtgtgt
     6361 cagttagggt gtggaaagtc cccaggc
//
