>Addgene plasmid #11762 | pCMV5B-TFGbeta receptor II K277R | addgene partial sequence | sequence record 18454 | CMV-F 5'-CGCAAATGGGCGGTAGGCGTG-3'
GAGCTCGTTTAGTGACCGTCAGAATTCAGATCTGGTACCGGGCCCCCCCTCGAGTCGGTCTATGACGAGC
AGCGGGGTCTGCCATGGGTCGGGGGCTGCTCAGGGGCCTGTGGCCGCTGCACATCGTCCTGTGGACGCGT
ATCGCCAGCACGATCCCACCGCACGTTCAGAAGTCGGTTAATAACGACATGATAGTCACTGACAACAACG
GTGCAGTCAAGTTTCCACAACTGTGTAAATTTTGTGATGTGAGATTTTCCACCTGTGACAACCAGAAATC
CTGCATGAGCAACTGCAGCATCACCTCCATCTGTGAGAAGCCACAGGAAGTCTGTGTGGCTGTATGGAGA
AAGAATGACGAGAACATAACACTAGAGACAGTTTGCCATGACCCCAAGCTCCCCTACCATGACTTTATTC
TGGAAGATGCTGCTTCTCCAAAGTGCATTATGAAGGAAAAAAAAAAGCCTGGTGAGACTTTCTTCATGTG
TTCCTGTAGCTCTGATGAGTGCAATGACAACATCATCTTCTCAGAAGAATATAACACCAGCAATCCTGAC
TTGTTGCTAGTCATATTTCAAGTGACAGGCATCAGCCTCCTGCCACCACTGGGAGTTGCCATATCTGTCA
TCATCATCTTCTACTGCTACCGCGTTAACCGGCAGCAGAAGCTGAGTTCAACCTGGGAAACCGGCAAGAC
GCGGAAGCTCATGGAGTTCAGCGAGCACTGTGC
